>Addgene plasmid #174014 | pDB4958 | addgene full sequence | sequence record 341693 | Addgene NGS Result
CGTGCACACAGCCCAGCTTGGAGCGAACGACCTACACCGAACTGAGATACCTACAGCGTGAGCTATGAGA
AAGCGCCACGCTTCCCGAAGGGAGAAAGGCGGACAGGTATCCGGTAAGCGGCAGGGTCGGAACAGGAGAG
CGCACGAGGGAGCTTCCAGGGGGAAACGCCTGGTATCTTTATAGTCCTGTCGGGTTTCGCCACCTCTGAC
TTGAGCGTCGATTTTTGTGATGCTCGTCAGGGGGGCGGAGCCTATGGAAAAACGCCAGCAACGCGGCCTT
TTTACGGTTCCTGGCCTTTTGCTGGCCTTTTGCTCACATGTTCTTTCCTGCGTTATCCCCTGATTCTGTG
GATAACCGTATTACCGCCTTTGAGTGAGCTGATACCGCTCGCCGCAGCCGAACGACCGAGCGCAGCGAGT
CAGTGAGCGAGGAAGCGGAAGAGCGCCCAATACGCAAACCGCCTCTCCCCGCGCGTTGGCCGATTCATTA
ATGCAGCTGGCACGACAGGTTTCCCGACTGGAAAGCGGGCAGTGAGCGCAACGCAATTAATGTGAGTTAG
CTCACTCATTAGGCACCCCAGGCTTTACACTTTATGCTTCCGGCTCGTATGTTGTGTGGAATTGTGAGCG
GATAACAATTTCACACAGGAAACAGCTATGACCATGATTACGCCAAGCTTGCATGCCTGCAGGTCGATCG
ACTCTAGAGGATCAGAAAATTATCGCCATAAAAGACAGAATAAGTCATCAGCGGTTGTTTCATTTCCTAT
ATTTTTTTTTTATTTTTTTATTTTTTAATAAGGGAAAATTTAACGTCTAAGGATACAGAAGATTGTTAGC
ACATTAAAGTAATAAAGGCTTAAGTAGTAAGTGCCTTAGCATGTTATTGTATTTCAAAGGACATAATCTA
AAATAATAACAATATCATTTCTCACAAGTTATTCAATTTTCTTTTTTTTTTCTAATAATATCAAGAATGT
ATTATTTGTTTGACATAAGTCAACTAATTTATTTAATATGCTGGATTAATCTTGCAGACATGTAAATTAA
CAAGTTTTAGTCAAATAACGTTGAAGTTTCAATGAACTCAAATAATTTCTCTTTTTTTTTATATAACCAT
AATCTGATTTATATTTTCCGCAGGGATCAACTGAAGTTATGACATTTGGATTGGATCACTTATAACCTTG
GTCGCCAAATAATACAAAAATCAGCGTTATAAAACAAAGAAGGTTTTTGTTAAGAAATTAATCCTCTTTC
TTGATAAGAAAGTTGAACCGAAATTGCAGATACTGATATATGAAAATAATACCCACAATTTTGGGAATAG
CGCAAGCCTCAATTTAAACAATAGGTGAGGACACATGATAATGACCTCAATGATTGTTAGAAGAAAAGAG
CCTCATTACAAAATCGAAAAATGAATGGTTGGGTACAAGTTTCCAAAACATGGTAAAGTGGACTTTGCGT
ATGAGACGTAAATAGAAAAAAACACTTGTTATATGTTTTCTAGAATTATTGTTGTCTCTTTATGGTTGGA
TGATGCAAAATAGTAATTTCGGTTAGTTGCTGTAAAACACCACGAGACAAATAGATATGGATATTTATTA
AATCAGGAAAAACGTAACTCTCGGCTACTGGATGGTTCAGTCACCCAACGATTACTGGGGAGAGAAAACA
GGGCAAAAGCAAAGCTTAAAGGAATCCGATTGTCATTCGGCAATGTGCAGCGAAACTAAAAACCGGATAA
TGGACCTGTTAATCGAAACATTGAAGATAAAGGAAGAGGAATCCTGGCATATCATCAATTGAATAAGTTG
AATTAATTATTTCAATCTCATTCTCACTTTCTGACTTATAGTCGCTTTGTTAAAGCTAGCATGAGTAAAG
GAGAAGAACTTTTCACTGGAGTTGTCCCAATTCTTGTTGAATTAGATGGTGATGTTAATGGGCACAAATT
TTCTGTCAGTGGAGAGGGTGAAGGTGATGCAACATACGGAAAACTTACCCTTAAATTTATTTGCACTACT
GGAAAACTACCTGTTCCATGGCCAACACTTGTCACTACTTTGACTTGGGGTGTTCAATGCTTTTCAAGAT
ACCCAGATCATATGAAACGGCATGACTTTTTCAAGAGTGCCATGCCCGAAGGTTATGTACAGGAAAGAAC
TATATTTTTCAAAGATGACGGGAACTACAAGACACGTGCTGAAGTCAAGTTTGAAGGTGATACCCTTGTT
AATAGAATCGAGTTAAAAGGTATTGATTTTAAAGAAGATGGAAACATTCTTGGACACAAATTGGAATACA
ACTATATTTCACACAATGTATACATCACTGCAGACAAACAAAAGAATGGAATCAAAGCTCATTTCAAAAT
TAGACACAACATTGAAGATGGAAGCGTTCAACTAGCAGACCATTATCAACAAAATACTCCAATTGGCGAT
GGCCCTGTCCTTTTACCAGACAACCATTACCTGTCCACACAATCTGCCCTTTCGAAAGATCCCAACGAAA
AGAGAGACCACATGGTCCTTCTTGAGTTTGTAACAGCTGCTGGGATTACACATGGCATGGATGAACTATA
CAAAGGTGGATCCATGCAGTATTTGTGTCAGAGGTGTCATTCTTTGATAAATTTTAAAGATGTTTACGAT
GATGACTTGTTAAAGCTAAAAAATCTTCCGAAAAGTAGATTTGTTCAAGCATCATCGTTGACAGAGATGA
ATGAGAGTGGGGAGAGTGATGATCAAATGAATTCTTCTTCTGAAGACTATCCAGCTCAGAGATTGCAACT
TTACAAAAAAACAATAAGCGAAGGTGATTACAATTTTGATAATGTACCACCGCCCGAATTGAGGACGCCC
ACTTTAGATTCATTTGTTGTATTGCCAGCTGCTAAAGATGGCTATGAAGAAGAAAAGAATTCGCCTGAAG
AGGTGAATGATCTTTTTAGTTGGAAAATAGAAATTTATAACAGAATATTTGATCTTTTATCCTCTAAAAC
CAAAGTCGATCACCCTCTTTGTGTCGAATGTGCTGAGTTATTGACTGAAGAGATGTCTAAAACATTAAGG
GCCCTAAAAGAGGAAAAAAAAATGTATTTTAATTATGATAATTTCTTATCAAGTCAAACAGTGCATGAAG
AAAATACTGCTGCGCTTGATTCTGAGATAGATGAATTAATGAAACAGATTAATGAGAAAGAAGAAAAGAT
CGAGGAAATTAGTGATGAAACAGACAAACTTCAAAAGTTGCTACGTGAATTGGACGAAGAAAAGGAAAAA
GTTTATGCCGAGGAGCAAGAGTTCTACAATAATCTAAACCAATTTCAAATAAAAAAGCTGAGTTTAGAAA
GACAATACGATTGTGCAAACTTGGAGTTTGAGCATAACTCTAGGAAGCTCGAGAAGCTTCAGAAAATGAA
TGTTTTCAGTGATATTTTTTACATTTCTCATTATTCTGAGCCGAATGGAGAGGGCTCTATTGCTACAATT
AATGGCTTACGCTTGGGAAGGCTTCCAAGCCAGAAAGTTAATTGGGCTGAGATAAATGCCGCTTGGGGGA
TGACTGTTTTACTATTAGATGTTTTGACTGAAAAGTTAGACTTTCATTCCTCTTCCTATCAGCTGAAGCC
TTTTGGCAGCCAATCTTTTATAATTCGTTTTGATCGCGATCCTAATGGAAATCAAGTTAAACCAACAAAG
CTAGATCTTTTTTCTAGCGGAGAGCTCAAAATATTTATGAATCGTAGATTTGACCAAGGCATGGTGGCTT
TTCTGGATTACTTACATCAATTTGGCGATTTTTGTGCTGCTAAAACACCTTCAGCGGTTTTACCCTATGC
CATTGAAAATGACCGTATCGGCGGAAAATGCATACGTTTAGCATTCAATCAGGACGAGAATTGGACTCGT
GCGTTGAAGTTCGTCCTAACGGATATCAAATTTTTGGAAGCTTACGTTTCTTCTCAGGACAAGCAGTCGA
ACTTTTAAGGCGCGCCACTTCTAAATAAGCGAATTTCTTATGATTTATGATTTTTATTATTAAATAAGTT
ATAAAAAAAATAAGTGTATACAAATTTTAAAGTGACTCTTAGGTTTTAAAACGAAAATTCTTATTCTTGA
GTAACTCTTTCCTGTAGGTCAGGTTGCTTTCTCAGGTATAGTATGAGGTCGCTCTTATTGACCACACCTC
TACCGGCAGATCCGCTAGGGATAACAGGGTAATATACTAGTGTTGGCAGCGATGAAATTATTGACTCCTT
AATTCGCATTTCTTGTATTCCTGGAAAAGATAAGATTTTGATGTGTCCACCTTCGTACGGAATGTATACG
GTCTCTGCAAAAATCAACGATGTTGAGGTTGTTAAGGTTCTCCTTGAACCAGATTTCAATTTGAACGTCG
ATGCTATTTGCGAAACACTTTCTAAAGATAGTGCCATCAAAGTCTTTTTTGCTTGTTCCCCTGGTAATCC
AACAGCGGCCGCGGGCCCGCGGCCGCTCTTAAACTCGAGGATATTAAGAAGATTTTGGAGCACCCTACAT
GGAATGGAATCGTTGTCGTCGATGAGGCCTATATTGATTTCTCTGCTCCCGATATGTCTGCCTTAACTCT
TGTCAATGAATATCCAAACCTTGCTGTTTGCCAAACCCTTTCGAAATCTTTCGGTCTAGCAGGAATTCGG
TAAGTTAATCTAAGCTTTTAAGCATTAATATTATTTCTTTACTAACTATGATGTTTAGTATCGGATTTTG
TTTGACAAGTAAACCTATTGCTACCATTATGAACTCATTAAAGGCTCCTTATAACATTAGATCTGTTTAG
CTTGCCTCGTCCCCGCCGGGTCACCCGGCCAGCGACATGGAGGCCCAGAATACCCTCCTTGACAGTCTTG
ACGTGCGCAGCTCAGGGGCATGATGTGACTGTCGCCCGTACATTTAGCCCATACATCCCCATGTATAATC
ATTTGCATCCATACATTTTGATGGCCGCACGGCGCGAAGCAAAAATTACGGCTCCTCGCTGCGGACCTGC
GAGCAGGGAAACGCTCCCCTCACAGACGCGTTGAATTGTCCCCACGCCGCGCCCCTGTAGAGAAATATAA
AAGGTTAGGATTTGCCACTGAGGTTCTTCTTTCATATACTTCCTTTTAAAATCTTGCTAGGATACAGTTC
TCACATCACATCCGAACATAAACAACCATGGGTAAAAAGCCTGAACTCACCGCGACGTCTGTCGAGAAGT
TTCTGATCGAAAAGTTCGACAGCGTCTCCGACCTGATGCAGCTCTCGGAGGGCGAAGAATCTCGTGCTTT
CAGCTTCGATGTAGGAGGGCGTGGATATGTCCTGCGGGTAAATAGCTGCGCCGATGGTTTCTACAAAGAT
CGTTATGTTTATCGGCACTTTGCATCGGCCGCGCTCCCGATTCCGGAAGTGCTTGACATTGGGGAATTCA
GCGAGAGCCTGACCTATTGCATCTCCCGCCGTGCACAGGGTGTCACGTTGCAAGACCTGCCTGAAACCGA
ACTGCCCGCTGTTCTGCAGCCGGTCGCGGAGGCCATGGATGCGATCGCTGCGGCCGATCTTAGCCAGACG
AGCGGGTTCGGCCCATTCGGACCGCAAGGAATCGGTCAATACACTACATGGCGTGATTTCATATGCGCGA
TTGCTGATCCCCATGTGTATCACTGGCAAACTGTGATGGACGACACCGTCAGTGCGTCCGTCGCGCAGGC
TCTCGATGAGCTGATGCTTTGGGCCGAGGACTGCCCCGAAGTCCGGCACCTCGTGCACGCGGATTTCGGC
TCCAACAATGTCCTGACGGACAATGGCCGCATAACAGCGGTCATTGACTGGAGCGAGGCGATGTTCGGGG
ATTCCCAATACGAGGTCGCCAACATCTTCTTCTGGAGGCCGTGGTTGGCTTGTATGGAGCAGCAGACGCG
CTACTTCGAGCGGAGGCATCCGGAGCTTGCAGGATCGCCGCGGCTCCGGGCGTATATGCTCCGCATTGGT
CTTGACCAACTCTATCAGAGCTTGGTTGACGGCAATTTCGATGATGCAGCTTGGGCGCAGGGTCGATGCG
ACGCAATCGTCCGATCCGGAGCCGGGACTGTCGGGCGTACACAAATCGCCCGCAGAAGCGCGGCCGTCTG
GACCGATGGCTGTGTAGAAGTACTCGCCGATAGTGGAAACCGACGCCCCAGCACTCGTCCGAGGGCAAAG
GAATAATCAGTACTGACAATAAAAAGATTCTTGTTTTCAAGAACTTGTCATTTGTATAGTTTTTTTATAT
TGTAGTTGTTCTATTTTAATCAAATGTTAGCGTGATTTATATTTTTTTTCGCCTCGACATCATCTGCCCA
GATGCGAAGTTAAGTGCGCAGAAAGTAATATCATGCGTCAATCGTATGTGAATGCTGGTCGCTATACTGC
TGTCGATTCGATACTAACGCCGCCATCCAGTGTCGAAAACGAGCTCGAATTCACTGGCCGTCGTTTTACA
ACGTCGTGACTGGGAAAACCCTGGCGTTACCCAACTTAATCGCCTTGCAGCACATCCCCCTTTCGCCAGC
TGGCGTAATAGCGAAGAGGCCCGCACCGATCGCCCTTCCCAACAGTTGCGCAGCCTGAATGGCGAATGGC
GCCTGATGCGGTATTTTCTCCTTACGCATCTGTGCGGTATTTCACACCGCATA
[95 nt withheld, positions 6704-6798]
T
[46 nt withheld, positions 6800-6845]
C
[141 nt withheld, positions 6847-6987]
CCTTTGACGTTGGAGTCCACGTTCTTT
[37 nt withheld, positions 7015-7051]
ACTCTATCTCGGGCTATTCTTTTGATTTATAAGGGATTTTGCCGATTTCGGTCTATTGGTTAAAAAATGA
GCTGATTTAACAAAAATTTAACGCGAATTTTAACAAAATATTAACGTTTACAATTTTATGGTGCACTCTC
AGTACAATCTGCTCTGATGCCGCATAGTTAAGCCAGCCCCGACACCCGCCAACACCCGCTGACGCGCCCT
GACGGGCTTGTCTGCTCCCGGCATCCGCTTACAGACAAGCTGTGACCGTCTCCGGGAGCTGCATGTGTCA
GAGGTTTTCACCGTCATCACCGAAACGCGCGAGACGAAAGGGCCTCGTGATACGCCTATTTTTATAGGTT
AATGTCATGATAATAATGGTTTCTTAGACGTCAGGTGGCACTTTTCGGGGAAATGTGCGCGGAACCCCTA
TTTGTTTATTTTTCTAAATACATTCAAATATGTATCCGCTCATGAGACAATAACCCTGATAAATGCTTCA
ATAATATTGAAAAAGGAAGAGTATGAGTATTCAACATTTCCGTGTCGCCCTTATTCCCTTTTTTGCGGCA
TTTTGCCTTCCTGTTTTTGCTCACCCAGAAACGCTGGTGAAAGTAAAAGATGCTGAAGATCAGTTGGGTG
CACGAGTGGGTTACATCGAACTGGATCTCAACAGCGGTAAGATCCTTGAGAGTTTTCGCCCCGAAGAACG
TTTTCCAATGATGAGCACTTTTAAAGTTCTGCTATGTGGCGCGGTATTATCCCGTATTGACGCCGGGCAA
GAGCAACTCGGTCGCCGCATACACTATTCTCAGAATGACTTGGTTGAGTACTCACCAGTCACAGAAAAGC
ATCTTACGGATGGCATGACAGTAAGAGAATTATGCAGTGCTGCCATAACCATGAGTGATAACACTGCGGC
CAACTTACTTCTGACAACGATCGGAGGACCGAAGGAGCTAACCGCTTTTTTGCACAACATGGGGGATCAT
GTAACTCGCCTTGATCGTTGGGAACCGGAGCTGAATGAAGCCATACCAAACGACGAGCGTGACACCACGA
TGCCTGTAGCAATGGCAACAACGTTGCGCAAACTATTAACTGGCGAACTACTTACTCTAGCTTCCCGGCA
ACAATTAATAGACTGGATGGAGGCGGATAAAGTTGCAGGACCACTTCTGCGCTCGGCCCTTCCGGCTGGC
TGGTTTATTGCTGATAAATCTGGAGCCGGTGAGCGTGGGTCTCGCGGTATCATTGCAGCACTGGGGCCAG
ATGGTAAGCCCTCCCGTATCGTAGTTATCTACACGACGGGGAGTCAGGCAACTATGGATGAACGAAATAG
ACAGATCGCTGAGATAGGTGCCTCACTGATTAAGCATTGGTAACTGTCAGACCAAGTTTACTCATATATA
CTTTAGATTGATTTAAAACTTCATTTTTAATTTAAAAGGATCTAGGTGAAGATCCTTTTTGATAATCTCA
TGACCAAAATCCCTTAACGTGAGTTTTCGTTCCACTGAGCGTCAGACCCCGTAGAAAAGATCAAAGGATC
TTCTTGAGATCCTTTTTTTCTGCGCGTAATCTGCTGCTTGCAAACAAAAAAACCACCGCTACCAGCGGTG
GTTTGTTTGCCGGATCAAGAGCTACCAACTCTTTTTCCGAAGGTAACTGGCTTCAGCAGAGCGCAGATAC
CAAATACTGTTCTTCTAGTGTAGCCGTAGTTAGGCCACCACTTCAAGAACTCTGTAGCACCGCCTACATA
CCTCGCTCTGCTAATCCTGTTACCAGTGGCTGCTGCCAGTGGCGATAAGTCGTGTCTTACCGGGTTGGAC
TCAAGACGATAGTTACCGGATAAGGCGCAGCGGTCGGGCTGAACGGGGGGTT
Features (pLannotate 1.2.2; 20 found; start..end, strand, type, name):
    443..535     +  CDS            lacI (fragment): lac repressor; lacI; The lac repressor binds to the lac operator to inhibit transcription in E. coli. This inhibition can be relieved by adding lactose or isopropyl-β-D-thiogalactopyranoside (IPTG).
    548..569     +  protein_bind   CAP binding site: CAP binding activates transcription in the presence of cAMP. E. coli catabolite activator protein
    584..614     +  promoter       lac promoter: promoter for the E. coli lac operon
    622..638     +  protein_bind   lac operator: The lac repressor binds to the lac operator to inhibit transcription in E. coli. This inhibition can be relieved by adding lactose or isopropyl-β-D-thiogalactopyranoside (IPTG). lac repressor encoded by lacI
    675..697     -  misc_feature   MCS (fragment): pUC18/19 multiple cloning site
    723..1874    +  promoter       nmt1 promoter: wild-type nmt1 promoter from Schizosaccharomyces pombe, conferring strong thiamine-repressible expression
   1881..2594    +  CDS            GFP: green fluorescent protein
   2604..3995    +  CDS            atg6: BECN1_SCHPO - Protein inferred from homology: Swiss-Prot protein existence level 3. Required for cytoplasm to vacuole transport (Cvt), autophagy, nucleophagy, and mitophagy, as a part of the autophagy-specific vps34 PI3-kinase complex I. This complex is essential to recruit the atg8- phosphatidylinositol conjugate and the atg12-atg5 conjugate to the preautophagosomal structure. Also involved in endosome-to-Golgi retrograde transport as part of the vps34 PI3-kinase complex II (By similarity). Plays a role in meiosis and sporulation. From Schizosaccharomyces pombe (strain 972 / ATCC 24843) (Fiss
   4019..4206    +  terminator     ADH1 terminator: S. cerevisiae ADH1; transcription terminator for the S. cerevisiae alcohol dehydrogenase 1 (ADH1) gene
   4240..4820    +  CDS            S. pombe his3 (fragment): imidazole acetol phosphate transaminase, required for histidine biosynthesis; Schizosaccharomyces pombe his3
   4864..6439    +  gene           hphMX6: yeast selectable marker conferring hygromycin resistance
   6242..6439    +  terminator     TEF terminator: Ashbya gossypii TEF terminator
   6489..6646    +  CDS            lacZα (fragment): LacZα fragment of β-galactosidase; lacZ fragment
   6652..6703    -  misc_feature   bom (fragment): basis of mobility region from pBR322
   6722..7177    +  rep_origin     f1 ori (sequence partly withheld): f1 bacteriophage origin of replication; arrow indicates direction of (+) strand synthesis
   7178..7227    -  misc_feature   bom (fragment): basis of mobility region from pBR322
   7329..7364    -  CDS            rop (fragment): Rop protein, which maintains plasmids at low copy number; rop
   7459..7563    +  promoter       AmpR promoter: bla
   7564..8424    +  CDS            AmpR: β-lactamase; bla; confers resistance to ampicillin, carbenicillin, and related antibiotics
   8595..260     +  rep_origin     ori (across the origin): high-copy-number ColE1/pMB1/pBR322/pUC origin of replication
