[The description below was written by a language model from this plasmid's Addgene catalogue record and pLannotate feature annotations shown in this document.]
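Description:
pDB4958 is a fission yeast expression plasmid built on the pHIS3H-41nmt1p-CFP backbone, carrying the Schizosaccharomyces pombe autophagy gene atg6 (SPAC20G8.10c, the Beclin 1 homologue) fused at its N terminus to CFP. The sequenced plasmid is about 8.9 kb, consistent with a roughly 7.5 kb backbone plus a 1.4 kb insert placed between the BamHI and AscI sites by Gibson assembly. In E. coli it is maintained through a high-copy ColE1/pUC-type origin and selected with ampicillin via the bla gene. An f1 origin and remnants of lac and pBR322 sequences are also present as backbone carry-over.

The expression cassette runs from an nmt1 promoter through a fluorescent protein coding sequence, the atg6 open reading frame and the S. cerevisiae ADH1 terminator. The automated annotation labels the promoter as wild-type nmt1 and the fluorescent protein as GFP, but the catalogue entry specifies the 41nmt1 variant, an attenuated, medium-strength version of this thiamine-repressible promoter, and CFP, a GFP derivative. These close relatives are probably not distinguished by the annotation tool. Downstream lie a fragment of the S. pombe his3 gene and an hphMX6 cassette conferring hygromycin resistance, matching the listed yeast markers. No yeast replication origin is annotated, and a partial his3 sequence would suit integration at the his3 locus, although the record does not state this.

The associated publication describes a Pil1 co-tethering assay for imaging binary and higher-order protein interactions in fission yeast, so CFP-Atg6 presumably serves as a fluorescently labelled component in such experiments.
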