Addgene plasmid #174014: pDB4958
Purpose: pHIS3H plasmid expressing CFP-Atg6 from 41nmt1 promoter
Depositing lab: Li-Lin Du. Depositing organization: National Institute of Biological Sciences, Beijing. Publication: Visual detection of binary, ternary and quaternary protein interactions in fission yeast using a Pil1 co-tethering assay. Yu ZQ, Liu XM, Zhao D, Xu DD, Du LL. J Cell Sci. 2021 Oct 1;134(19):jcs258774. doi: 10.1242/jcs.258774. Epub 2021 Oct 12. PubMed 34499173.
Backbone
  Vector backbone: pHIS3H-41nmt1p-CFP
  Backbone manufacturer: Li-Lin Du's lab
  Backbone size w/o insert (bp): 7500
  Modifications to backbone: BamHI and AscI to digest the vector, and insert Atg6 into it
  Vector type: Yeast Expression
  Selectable markers: Hygromycin, HIS3
Growth in bacteria
  Bacterial resistance: Ampicillin, 100 μg/mL
  Growth temperature: 37°C
  Growth strain: DH5alpha
  Copy number: Unknown
Gene/Insert
  Gene/Insert name: Atg6 (alt name: SPAC20G8.10c)
  Species: S. pombe (fission yeast)
  Insert size (bp): 1395
  GenBank ID: NP_001342824.1
  Promoter: 41nmt1
  Tag / fusion protein: CFP, Atg6 (N terminal on backbone)
  Cloning method: Gibson Cloning
  Sequencing primers: 5′ AACTATACAAAggtggatccATGCAGTATTTGTGTCAGAGG; 3′ TTATTTAGAAGTGGCGCGCCTTAAAAGTTCGACTGCTTGTCC
Terms and licenses: Academic/Nonprofit Terms; Industry Terms: Not Available to Industry
Depositor comments: Visit https://www.biorxiv.org/content/10.1101/2021.04.13.439745v1 for the preprint.
How to cite: pDB4958 was a gift from Li-Lin Du (Addgene plasmid # 174014 ; http://n2t.net/addgene:174014 ; RRID:Addgene_174014)
